Addgene plasmid #75928: BMP2K gRNA (BRDN0001146223)
Purpose: 3rd generation lentiviral gRNA plasmid targeting human BMP2K
Depositing lab: John Doench & David Root. Depositing organization: Broad Institute. Publication: Optimized sgRNA design to maximize activity and minimize off-target effects of CRISPR-Cas9. Doench JG, Fusi N, Sullender M, Hegde M, Vaimberg EW, Donovan KF, Smith I, Tothova Z, Wilen C, Orchard R, Virgin HW, Listgarten J, Root DE. Nat Biotechnol. 2016 Jan 18. doi: 10.1038/nbt.3437. PubMed 26780180.
Backbone
  Vector backbone: lentiGuide-Puro
  Backbone manufacturer: Zhang Lab (Addgene plasmid # 52963)
  Vector type: Mammalian Expression, Lentiviral, CRISPR
  Selectable markers: Puromycin
Growth in bacteria
  Bacterial resistance: Ampicillin, 100 μg/mL
  Growth temperature: 37°C
  Growth strain: DH5alpha
  Copy number: High Copy
Gene/Insert
  Gene/Insert name: BMP2K (alt names: BMP2K; NM_017593.3)
  gRNA/shRNA sequence: GCTGCTTCACTAGCAGTCAT
  Species: H. sapiens (human)
  Entrez Gene: BMP2K (a.k.a. BIKE, HRIHFB2017)
  Promoter: hU6
  Cloning method: Unknown
  Sequencing primers: 5′ U6-F; 3′ pS2-R
Terms and licenses: Academic/Nonprofit Terms; Industry Terms: Not Available to Industry
Depositor comments: The gRNA was designed to target the following Genbank reference sequence(s): NM_017593.3,NM_198892.1. Note that this plasmid does NOT contain Cas9. It should be used in conjunction with lentiCas9-Blast (Addgene #52962) or otherwise with cell lines already expressing Cas9. Browse the full kinome gRNA library at http://www.addgene.org/pooled-library/broadgpp-human-kinome/ or visit http://www.broadinstitute.org/rnai/public/ for detailed protocols and information.
How to cite: BMP2K gRNA (BRDN0001146223) was a gift from John Doench & David Root (Addgene plasmid # 75928 ; http://n2t.net/addgene:75928 ; RRID:Addgene_75928)
