[The description below was written by a language model from this plasmid's Addgene catalogue record and pLannotate feature annotations shown in this document.]
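Description:
BMP2K gRNA (BRDN0001146223) is a third-generation lentiviral CRISPR guide plasmid built on the lentiGuide-Puro backbone and designed to target human BMP2K (also known as BIKE). It is propagated in E. coli as a high-copy plasmid through a ColE1/pUC-type origin with ampicillin selection from the bla gene. The backbone also carries an f1 origin, an SV40 origin and poly(A) signal, and remnants of lac, T7 and T3 cloning-vector elements.

The lentiviral transfer cassette begins with an RSV promoter fused to a truncated HIV-1 5' LTR, which makes genomic RNA production in packaging cells independent of Tat. This is followed by the Ψ packaging signal with a partial gag sequence, and by the RRE for Rev-dependent nuclear export. A human U6 RNA polymerase III promoter then drives the BMP2K-specific spacer joined to the Streptococcus pyogenes Cas9 guide RNA scaffold, followed by a cPPT/CTS element that aids nuclear import of the provirus. Downstream, the EF-1α core promoter with its intron A expresses puromycin N-acetyltransferase, allowing selection of transduced mammalian cells. A WPRE enhances transcript expression, and the cassette ends in a self-inactivating ΔU3 3' LTR.

The plasmid does not encode Cas9, so it must be used with a separate Cas9 vector or in cells that already express the nuclease. The guide was designed against two BMP2K reference transcripts and belongs to a human kinome gRNA collection arising from work on optimised sgRNA design. Its typical use is Cas9-mediated knockout of BMP2K in human cells after lentiviral delivery.
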