Features (pLannotate 1.2.2; 29 found; start..end, strand, type, name):
     14..80      +  CDS            small t antigen (fragment): SV40 (simian virus 40) small t antigen
    106..317     +  promoter       EF-1α core promoter: core promoter for human elongation factor EF-1α
    318..1256    +  intron         EF-1α intron A: intron upstream of the start codon of human EF-1α
   1278..1877    +  CDS            PuroR (fragment): puromycin N-acetyltransferase; pac from Streptomyces; confers resistance to puromycin
   1893..2481    +  misc_feature   WPRE: woodchuck hepatitis virus posttranscriptional regulatory element
   2532..2551    +  misc_feature   cPPT/CTS (fragment): central polypurine tract and central termination sequence of HIV-1
   2553..2786    +  LTR            3' LTR (ΔU3): self-inactivating 3' long terminal repeat (LTR) from HIV-1
   2864..2985    +  polyA_signal   SV40 poly(A) signal: SV40 polyadenylation signal
   3025..3160    +  rep_origin     SV40 ori: SV40 origin of replication
   3181..3199    -  promoter       T7 promoter: promoter for bacteriophage T7 RNA polymerase
   3207..3362    +  CDS            lacZα (fragment): LacZα fragment of β-galactosidase; lacZ fragment
   3367..3795    +  rep_origin     f1 ori (sequence partly withheld): f1 bacteriophage origin of replication; arrow indicates direction of (+) strand synthesis
   3848..3952    +  promoter       AmpR promoter: bla
   3953..4813    +  CDS            AmpR: β-lactamase; bla; confers resistance to ampicillin, carbenicillin, and related antibiotics
   4984..5572    +  rep_origin     ori: high-copy-number ColE1/pMB1/pBR322/pUC origin of replication
   5755..5847    +  CDS            lacI (fragment): lac repressor; lacI; The lac repressor binds to the lac operator to inhibit transcription in E. coli. This inhibition can be relieved by adding lactose or isopropyl-β-D-thiogalactopyranoside (IPTG).
   5860..5881    +  protein_bind   CAP binding site: CAP binding activates transcription in the presence of cAMP. E. coli catabolite activator protein
   5896..5926    +  promoter       lac promoter: promoter for the E. coli lac operon
   5934..5950    +  protein_bind   lac operator: The lac repressor binds to the lac operator to inhibit transcription in E. coli. This inhibition can be relieved by adding lactose or isopropyl-β-D-thiogalactopyranoside (IPTG). lac repressor encoded by lacI
   5995..6013    +  promoter       T3 promoter: promoter for bacteriophage T3 RNA polymerase
   6041..6267    +  promoter       RSV promoter: Rous sarcoma virus enhancer/promoter
   6268..6448    +  LTR            5' LTR (truncated): truncated 5' long terminal repeat (LTR) from HIV-1
   6495..6620    +  misc_feature   HIV-1 Ψ: packaging signal of human immunodeficiency virus type 1
   6604..6967    +  CDS            HIV-1 gag (fragment): gag protein from human immunodeficiency virus 1; gag
   7113..7346    +  misc_feature   RRE: The Rev response element (RRE) of HIV-1 allows for Rev-dependent mRNA export from the nucleus to the cytoplasm.
   7723..7749    +  CDS            Rev (fragment): human immunodeficiency virus 1 (HIV-1) Rev protein; rev; enhances nuclear export of unspliced and incompletely spliced viral mRNAs
   7753..7993    +  promoter       U6 promoter: RNA polymerase III promoter for human U6 snRNA
   8023..8098    +  misc_RNA       gRNA scaffold: guide RNA scaffold for the Streptococcus pyogenes CRISPR/Cas9 system
   8154..8271    +  misc_feature   cPPT/CTS: central polypurine tract and central termination sequence of HIV-1
>Addgene plasmid #75928 | BMP2K gRNA (BRDN0001146223) | addgene full sequence | sequence record 184844 | Addgene Assembled Sequence
CCCGGGTGCAAAGATGGATAAAGTTTTAAACAGAGAGGAATCTTTGCAGCTAATGGACCTTCTAGGTCTT
GAAAGGAGTGGGAATTGGCTCCGGTGCCCGTCAGTGGGCAGAGCGCACATCGCCCACAGTCCCCGAGAAG
TTGGGGGGAGGGGTCGGCAATTGATCCGGTGCCTAGAGAAGGTGGCGCGGGGTAAACTGGGAAAGTGATG
TCGTGTACTGGCTCCGCCTTTTTCCCGAGGGTGGGGGAGAACCGTATATAAGTGCAGTAGTCGCCGTGAA
CGTTCTTTTTCGCAACGGGTTTGCCGCCAGAACACAGGTAAGTGCCGTGTGTGGTTCCCGCGGGCCTGGC
CTCTTTACGGGTTATGGCCCTTGCGTGCCTTGAATTACTTCCACCTGGCTGCAGTACGTGATTCTTGATC
CCGAGCTTCGGGTTGGAAGTGGGTGGGAGAGTTCGAGGCCTTGCGCTTAAGGAGCCCCTTCGCCTCGTGC
TTGAGTTGAGGCCTGGCCTGGGCGCTGGGGCCGCCGCGTGCGAATCTGGTGGCACCTTCGCGCCTGTCTC
GCTGCTTTCGATAAGTCTCTAGCCATTTAAAATTTTTGATGACCTGCTGCGACGCTTTTTTTCTGGCAAG
ATAGTCTTGTAAATGCGGGCCAAGATCTGCACACTGGTATTTCGGTTTTTGGGGCCGCGGGCGGCGACGG
GGCCCGTGCGTCCCAGCGCACATGTTCGGCGAGGCGGGGCCTGCGAGCGCGGCCACCGAGAATCGGACGG
GGGTAGTCTCAAGCTGGCCGGCCTGCTCTGGTGCCTGGCCTCGCGCCGCCGTGTATCGCCCCGCCCTGGG
CGGCAAGGCTGGCCCGGTCGGCACCAGTTGCGTGAGCGGAAAGATGGCCGCTTCCCGGCCCTGCTGCAGG
GAGCTCAAAATGGAGGACGCGGCGCTCGGGAGAGCGGGCGGGTGAGTCACCCACACAAAGGAAAAGGGCC
TTTCCGTCCTCAGCCGTCGCTTCATGTGACTCCACGGAGTACCGGGCGCCGTCCAGGCACCTCGATTAGT
TCTCGAGCTTTTGGAGTACGTCGTCTTTAGGTTGGGGGGAGGGGTTTTATGCGATGGAGTTTCCCCACAC
TGAGTGGGTGGAGACTGAAGTTAGGCCAGCTTGGCACTTGATGTAATTCTCCTTGGAATTTGCCCTTTTT
GAGTTTGGATCTTGGTTCATTCTCAAGCCTCAGACAGTGGTTCAAAGTTTTTTTCTTCCATTTCAGGTGT
CGTGACGTACGGCCACCATGACCGAGTACAAGCCCACGGTGCGCCTCGCCACCCGCGACGACGTCCCCAG
GGCCGTACGCACCCTCGCCGCCGCGTTCGCCGACTACCCCGCCACGCGCCACACCGTCGATCCGGACCGC
CACATCGAGCGGGTCACCGAGCTGCAAGAACTCTTCCTCACGCGCGTCGGGCTCGACATCGGCAAGGTGT
GGGTCGCGGACGACGGCGCCGCCGTGGCGGTCTGGACCACGCCGGAGAGCGTCGAAGCGGGGGCGGTGTT
CGCCGAGATCGGCCCGCGCATGGCCGAGTTGAGCGGTTCCCGGCTGGCCGCGCAGCAACAGATGGAAGGC
CTCCTGGCGCCGCACCGGCCCAAGGAGCCCGCGTGGTTCCTGGCCACCGTCGGAGTCTCGCCCGACCACC
AGGGCAAGGGTCTGGGCAGCGCCGTCGTGCTCCCCGGAGTGGAGGCGGCCGAGCGCGCCGGGGTGCCCGC
CTTCCTGGAGACCTCCGCGCCCCGCAACCTCCCCTTCTACGAGCGGCTCGGCTTCACCGTCACCGCCGAC
GTCGAGGTGCCCGAAGGACCGCGCACCTGGTGCATGACCCGCAAGCCCGGTGCCTGAACGCGTTAAGTCG
ACAATCAACCTCTGGATTACAAAATTTGTGAAAGATTGACTGGTATTCTTAACTATGTTGCTCCTTTTAC
GCTATGTGGATACGCTGCTTTAATGCCTTTGTATCATGCTATTGCTTCCCGTATGGCTTTCATTTTCTCC
TCCTTGTATAAATCCTGGTTGCTGTCTCTTTATGAGGAGTTGTGGCCCGTTGTCAGGCAACGTGGCGTGG
TGTGCACTGTGTTTGCTGACGCAACCCCCACTGGTTGGGGCATTGCCACCACCTGTCAGCTCCTTTCCGG
GACTTTCGCTTTCCCCCTCCCTATTGCCACGGCGGAACTCATCGCCGCCTGCCTTGCCCGCTGCTGGACA
GGGGCTCGGCTGTTGGGCACTGACAATTCCGTGGTGTTGTCGGGGAAATCATCGTCCTTTCCTTGGCTGC
TCGCCTGTGTTGCCACCTGGATTCTGCGCGGGACGTCCTTCTGCTACGTCCCTTCGGCCCTCAATCCAGC
GGACCTTCCTTCCCGCGGCCTGCTGCCGGCTCTGCGGCCTCTTCCGCGTCTTCGCCTTCGCCCTCAGACG
AGTCGGATCTCCCTTTGGGCCGCCTCCCCGCGTCGACTTTAAGACCAATGACTTACAAGGCAGCTGTAGA
TCTTAGCCACTTTTTAAAAGAAAAGGGGGGACTGGAAGGGCTAATTCACTCCCAACGAAGACAAGATCTG
CTTTTTGCTTGTACTGGGTCTCTCTGGTTAGACCAGATCTGAGCCTGGGAGCTCTCTGGCTAACTAGGGA
ACCCACTGCTTAAGCCTCAATAAAGCTTGCCTTGAGTGCTTCAAGTAGTGTGTGCCCGTCTGTTGTGTGA
CTCTGGTAACTAGAGATCCCTCAGACCCTTTTAGTCAGTGTGGAAAATCTCTAGCAGTACGTATAGTAGT
TCATGTCATCTTATTATTCAGTATTTATAACTTGCAAAGAAATGAATATCAGAGAGTGAGAGGAACTTGT
TTATTGCAGCTTATAATGGTTACAAATAAAGCAATAGCATCACAAATTTCACAAATAAAGCATTTTTTTC
ACTGCATTCTAGTTGTGGTTTGTCCAAACTCATCAATGTATCTTATCATGTCTGGCTCTAGCTATCCCGC
CCCTAACTCCGCCCATCCCGCCCCTAACTCCGCCCAGTTCCGCCCATTCTCCGCCCCATGGCTGACTAAT
TTTTTTTATTTATGCAGAGGCCGAGGCCGCCTCGGCCTCTGAGCTATTCCAGAAGTAGTGAGGAGGCTTT
TTTGGAGGCCTAGGGACGTACCCAATTCGCCCTATAGTGAGTCGTATTACGCGCGCTCACTGGCCGTCGT
TTTACAACGTCGTGACTGGGAAAACCCTGGCGTTACCCAACTTAATCGCCTTGCAGCACATCCCCCTTTC
GCCAGCTGGCGTAATAGCGAAGAGGCCCGCACCGATCGCCCTTCCCAACAGTTGCGCAGCCTGAATGGCG
AATGGG
[124 nt withheld, positions 3367-3490]
C
[91 nt withheld, positions 3492-3582]
A
[49 nt withheld, positions 3584-3632]
CCTTTGACGTTGGAGTCCACGTTCTTT
[37 nt withheld, positions 3660-3696]
ACCCTATCTCGGTCTATTCTTTTGATTTATAAGGGATTTTGCCGATTTCGGCCTATTGGTTAAAAAATGA
GCTGATTTAACAAAAATTTAACGCGAATTTTAACAAAATATTAACGCTTACAATTTAGGTGGCACTTTTC
GGGGAAATGTGCGCGGAACCCCTATTTGTTTATTTTTCTAAATACATTCAAATATGTATCCGCTCATGAG
ACAATAACCCTGATAAATGCTTCAATAATATTGAAAAAGGAAGAGTATGAGTATTCAACATTTCCGTGTC
GCCCTTATTCCCTTTTTTGCGGCATTTTGCCTTCCTGTTTTTGCTCACCCAGAAACGCTGGTGAAAGTAA
AAGATGCTGAAGATCAGTTGGGTGCACGAGTGGGTTACATCGAACTGGATCTCAACAGCGGTAAGATCCT
TGAGAGTTTTCGCCCCGAAGAACGTTTTCCAATGATGAGCACTTTTAAAGTTCTGCTATGTGGCGCGGTA
TTATCCCGTATTGACGCCGGGCAAGAGCAACTCGGTCGCCGCATACACTATTCTCAGAATGACTTGGTTG
AGTACTCACCAGTCACAGAAAAGCATCTTACGGATGGCATGACAGTAAGAGAATTATGCAGTGCTGCCAT
AACCATGAGTGATAACACTGCGGCCAACTTACTTCTGACAACGATCGGAGGACCGAAGGAGCTAACCGCT
TTTTTGCACAACATGGGGGATCATGTAACTCGCCTTGATCGTTGGGAACCGGAGCTGAATGAAGCCATAC
CAAACGACGAGCGTGACACCACGATGCCTGTAGCAATGGCAACAACGTTGCGCAAACTATTAACTGGCGA
ACTACTTACTCTAGCTTCCCGGCAACAATTAATAGACTGGATGGAGGCGGATAAAGTTGCAGGACCACTT
CTGCGCTCGGCCCTTCCGGCTGGCTGGTTTATTGCTGATAAATCTGGAGCCGGTGAGCGTGGGTCTCGCG
GTATCATTGCAGCACTGGGGCCAGATGGTAAGCCCTCCCGTATCGTAGTTATCTACACGACGGGGAGTCA
GGCAACTATGGATGAACGAAATAGACAGATCGCTGAGATAGGTGCCTCACTGATTAAGCATTGGTAACTG
TCAGACCAAGTTTACTCATATATACTTTAGATTGATTTAAAACTTCATTTTTAATTTAAAAGGATCTAGG
TGAAGATCCTTTTTGATAATCTCATGACCAAAATCCCTTAACGTGAGTTTTCGTTCCACTGAGCGTCAGA
CCCCGTAGAAAAGATCAAAGGATCTTCTTGAGATCCTTTTTTTCTGCGCGTAATCTGCTGCTTGCAAACA
AAAAAACCACCGCTACCAGCGGTGGTTTGTTTGCCGGATCAAGAGCTACCAACTCTTTTTCCGAAGGTAA
CTGGCTTCAGCAGAGCGCAGATACCAAATACTGTTCTTCTAGTGTAGCCGTAGTTAGGCCACCACTTCAA
GAACTCTGTAGCACCGCCTACATACCTCGCTCTGCTAATCCTGTTACCAGTGGCTGCTGCCAGTGGCGAT
AAGTCGTGTCTTACCGGGTTGGACTCAAGACGATAGTTACCGGATAAGGCGCAGCGGTCGGGCTGAACGG
GGGGTTCGTGCACACAGCCCAGCTTGGAGCGAACGACCTACACCGAACTGAGATACCTACAGCGTGAGCT
ATGAGAAAGCGCCACGCTTCCCGAAGGGAGAAAGGCGGACAGGTATCCGGTAAGCGGCAGGGTCGGAACA
GGAGAGCGCACGAGGGAGCTTCCAGGGGGAAACGCCTGGTATCTTTATAGTCCTGTCGGGTTTCGCCACC
TCTGACTTGAGCGTCGATTTTTGTGATGCTCGTCAGGGGGGCGGAGCCTATGGAAAAACGCCAGCAACGC
GGCCTTTTTACGGTTCCTGGCCTTTTGCTGGCCTTTTGCTCACATGTTCTTTCCTGCGTTATCCCCTGAT
TCTGTGGATAACCGTATTACCGCCTTTGAGTGAGCTGATACCGCTCGCCGCAGCCGAACGACCGAGCGCA
GCGAGTCAGTGAGCGAGGAAGCGGAAGAGCGCCCAATACGCAAACCGCCTCTCCCCGCGCGTTGGCCGAT
TCATTAATGCAGCTGGCACGACAGGTTTCCCGACTGGAAAGCGGGCAGTGAGCGCAACGCAATTAATGTG
AGTTAGCTCACTCATTAGGCACCCCAGGCTTTACACTTTATGCTTCCGGCTCGTATGTTGTGTGGAATTG
TGAGCGGATAACAATTTCACACAGGAAACAGCTATGACCATGATTACGCCAAGCGCGCAATTAACCCTCA
CTAAAGGGAACAAAAGCTGGAGCTGCAAGCTTAATGTAGTCTTATGCAATACTCTTGTAGTCTTGCAACA
TGGTAACGATGAGTTAGCAACATGCCTTACAAGGAGAGAAAAAGCACCGTGCATGCCGATTGGTGGAAGT
AAGGTGGTACGATCGTGCCTTATTAGGAAGGCAACAGACGGGTCTGACATGGATTGGACGAACCACTGAA
TTGCCGCATTGCAGAGATATTGTATTTAAGTGCCTAGCTCGATACATAAACGGGTCTCTCTGGTTAGACC
AGATCTGAGCCTGGGAGCTCTCTGGCTAACTAGGGAACCCACTGCTTAAGCCTCAATAAAGCTTGCCTTG
AGTGCTTCAAGTAGTGTGTGCCCGTCTGTTGTGTGACTCTGGTAACTAGAGATCCCTCAGACCCTTTTAG
TCAGTGTGGAAAATCTCTAGCAGTGGCGCCCGAACAGGGACTTGAAAGCGAAAGGGAAACCAGAGGAGCT
CTCTCGACGCAGGACTCGGCTTGCTGAAGCGCGCACGGCAAGAGGCGAGGGGCGGCGACTGGTGAGTACG
CCAAAAATTTTGACTAGCGGAGGCTAGAAGGAGAGAGATGGGTGCGAGAGCGTCAGTATTAAGCGGGGGA
GAATTAGATCGCGATGGGAAAAAATTCGGTTAAGGCCAGGGGGAAAGAAAAAATATAAATTAAAACATAT
AGTATGGGCAAGCAGGGAGCTAGAACGATTCGCAGTTAATCCTGGCCTGTTAGAAACATCAGAAGGCTGT
AGACAAATACTGGGACAGCTACAACCATCCCTTCAGACAGGATCAGAAGAACTTAGATCATTATATAATA
CAGTAGCAACCCTCTATTGTGTGCATCAAAGGATAGAGATAAAAGACACCAAGGAAGCTTTAGACAAGAT
AGAGGAAGAGCAAAACAAAAGTAAGACCACCGCACAGCAAGCGGCCGCTGATCTTCAGACCTGGAGGAGG
AGATATGAGGGACAATTGGAGAAGTGAATTATATAAATATAAAGTAGTAAAAATTGAACCATTAGGAGTA
GCACCCACCAAGGCAAAGAGAAGAGTGGTGCAGAGAGAAAAAAGAGCAGTGGGAATAGGAGCTTTGTTCC
TTGGGTTCTTGGGAGCAGCAGGAAGCACTATGGGCGCAGCGTCAATGACGCTGACGGTACAGGCCAGACA
ATTATTGTCTGGTATAGTGCAGCAGCAGAACAATTTGCTGAGGGCTATTGAGGCGCAACAGCATCTGTTG
CAACTCACAGTCTGGGGCATCAAGCAGCTCCAGGCAAGAATCCTGGCTGTGGAAAGATACCTAAAGGATC
AACAGCTCCTGGGGATTTGGGGTTGCTCTGGAAAACTCATTTGCACCACTGCTGTGCCTTGGAATGCTAG
TTGGAGTAATAAATCTCTGGAACAGATTTGGAATCACACGACCTGGATGGAGTGGGACAGAGAAATTAAC
AATTACACAAGCTTAATACACTCCTTAATTGAAGAATCGCAAAACCAGCAAGAAAAGAATGAACAAGAAT
TATTGGAATTAGATAAATGGGCAAGTTTGTGGAATTGGTTTAACATAACAAATTGGCTGTGGTATATAAA
ATTATTCATAATGATAGTAGGAGGCTTGGTAGGTTTAAGAATAGTTTTTGCTGTACTTTCTATAGTGAAT
AGAGTTAGGCAGGGATATTCACCATTATCGTTTCAGACCCACCTCCCAACCCCGAGGGGACCCAGAGAGG
GCCTATTTCCCATGATTCCTTCATATTTGCATATACGATACAAGGCTGTTAGAGAGATAATTAGAATTAA
TTTGACTGTAAACACAAAGATATTAGTACAAAATACGTGACGTAGAAAGTAATAATTTCTTGGGTAGTTT
GCAGTTTTAAAATTATGTTTTAAAATGGACTATCATATGCTTACCGTAACTTGAAAGTATTTCGATTTCT
TGGCTTTATATATCTTGTGGAAAGGACGAAACACCGGCTGCTTCACTAGCAGTCATGTTTTAGAGCTAGA
AATAGCAAGTTAAAATAAGGCTAGTCCGTTATCAACTTGAAAAAGTGGCACCGAGTCGGTGCTTTTTTAA
GCTTGGCGTAACTAGATCTTGAGACAAATGGCAGTATTCATCCACAATTTTAAAAGAAAAGGGGGGATTG
GGGGGTACAGTGCAGGGGAAAGAATAGTAGACATAATAGCAACAGACATACAAACTAAAGAATTACAAAA
ACAAATTACAAAAATTCAAAATTTTCGGGTTTATTACAGGGACAGCAGAGATCCACTTTGGCGCCGGCTC
GAGGGGG
