>Addgene plasmid #75928 | BMP2K gRNA (BRDN0001146223) | depositor partial sequence | sequence record 143388 | Target Sequence
GCTGCTTCACTAGCAGTCAT
