>Addgene plasmid #75928 | BMP2K gRNA (BRDN0001146223) | addgene partial sequence | sequence record 184843 | hU6-F
ACGTGACGTAGAAAGTAATAATTTCTTGGGTAGTTTGCAGTTTTAAAATTATGTTTTAAAATGGACTATC
ATATGCTTACCGTAACTTGAAAGTATTTCGATTTCTTGGCTTTATATATCTTGTGGAAAGGACGAAACAC
CGGCTGCTTCACTAGCAGTCATGTTTTAGAGCTAGAAATAGCAAGTTAAAATAAGGCTAGTCCGTTATCA
ACTTGAAAAAGTGGCACCGAGTCGGTGCTTTTTTAAGCTTGGCGTAACTAGATCTTGAGACAAATGGCAG
TATTCATCCACAATTTTAAAAGAAAAGGGGGGATTGGGGGGTACAGTGCAGGGGAAAGAATAGTAGACAT
AATAGCAACAGACATACAAACTAAAGAATTACAAAAACAAATTACAAAAATTCAAAATTTTCGGGTTTAT
TACAGGGACAGCAGAGATCCACTTTGGCGCCGGCTCGAGGGGGCCCGGGTGCAAAGATGGATAAAGTTTT
AAACAGAGAGGAATCTTTGCAGCTAATGGACCTTCTAGGTCTTGAAAGGAGTGGGAATTGGCTCCGGTGC
CCGTCAGTGG
